Addgene plasmid #23368: pDONR223-CDK3
Depositing lab: William Hahn & David Root. Depositing organization: Dana-Farber Cancer Institute. Publication: COT drives resistance to RAF inhibition through MAP kinase pathway reactivation. Johannessen CM, Boehm JS, Kim SY, Thomas SR, Wardwell L, Johnson LA, Emery CM, Stransky N, Cogdill AP, Barretina J, Caponigro G, Hieronymus H, Murray RR, Salehi-Ashtiani K, Hill DE, Vidal M, Zhao JJ, Yang X, Alkan O, Kim S, Harris JL, Wilson CJ, Myer VE, Finan PM, Root DE, Roberts TM, Golub T, Flaherty KT, Dummer R, Weber BL, Sellers WR, Schlegel R, Wargo JA, Hahn WC, Garraway LA. Nature. 2010 Dec 16;468(7326):968-72. doi: 10.1038/nature09627 PubMed 21107320.
Backbone
  Vector backbone: pDONR223
  Backbone manufacturer: Invitrogen
  Backbone size w/o insert (bp): 5005
  Vector type: Gateway Donor vector
Growth in bacteria
  Bacterial resistance: Spectinomycin, 50 μg/mL
  Growth temperature: 37°C
  Growth strain: DH5alpha
  Copy number: High Copy
Gene/Insert
  Gene/Insert name: CDK3 (alt name: cyclin-dependent kinase 3)
  Species: H. sapiens (human)
  Insert size (bp): 918
  Entrez Gene: CDK3
  Cloning method: Gateway Cloning
  Sequencing primers: 5′ M13pUC-fwd; 3′ M13rev
Terms and licenses: Academic/Nonprofit Terms; Industry Terms: Not Available to Industry
Depositor comments: The ORF has no Stop codon. This design enables easy recombination into a destination vector to add an epitope tag of choice and Stop codon to the ORF. Do NOT use this plasmid directly for transfections. A set of 4 custom lentiviral vectors is available ( pLX301 (http://www.addgene.org/25895/) , pLX302 (http://www.addgene.org/25896/) , pLX303 (http://www.addgene.org/25897/) , pLX304 (http://www.addgene.org/25890/) ) to be used to express these ORFs in mammalian cells. These plasmids are not included in the kit and must be ordered separately.
How to cite: pDONR223-CDK3 was a gift from William Hahn & David Root (Addgene plasmid # 23368 ; http://n2t.net/addgene:23368 ; RRID:Addgene_23368)
