[The description below was written by a language model from this plasmid's Addgene catalogue record.]
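Description:
pDONR223-CDK3 is a Gateway entry clone built in the pDONR223 donor vector backbone (about 5 kb without insert) and carrying the open reading frame of human cyclin-dependent kinase 3 (CDK3), an insert of 918 bp introduced by Gateway recombination. The plasmid is maintained in E. coli at high copy number and selected with spectinomycin. The record gives no feature table, so individual backbone elements such as the origin of replication and the recombination sites are not itemised. In general, an ORF recombined into a pDONR vector ends up flanked by attL sites, which allow it to be moved by an LR reaction into any compatible destination vector. M13 forward and reverse priming sites flanking the insert are used for sequence verification.

The key design feature is that the CDK3 ORF lacks a stop codon. This "open" configuration lets the coding sequence be fused in frame to a C-terminal epitope tag and stop codon supplied by the destination vector, so the user can choose the tag. The entry clone is a shuttle for the ORF rather than an expression construct: the record lists no promoter for mammalian expression, and the depositor notes state that it should not be transfected directly. Instead, the ORF is meant to be transferred into expression vectors, and a set of four companion lentiviral destination vectors (the pLX301–pLX304 series) is recommended for expression in mammalian cells. The clone belongs to a kit of ORF plasmids, and the associated publication concerns resistance to RAF inhibition through reactivation of the MAP kinase pathway.
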