>Addgene plasmid #23368 | pDONR223-CDK3 | depositor partial sequence | sequence record 10991 | Author sequence
ATGGATATGTTCCAGAAGGTAGAGAAGATCGGAGAGGGCACCTATGGGGTGGTGTACAAGGCCAAGAACA
GGGAGACAGGGCAGCTGGTGGCCCTGAAGAAGATCAGACTGGATTTGGAGATGGAGGGGGTCCCAAGCAC
TGCCATCAGGGAGATCTCGCTGCTCAAGGAACTGAAGCACCCCAACATCGTCCGACTGCTGGACGTGGTG
CACAACGAGAGGAAGCTCTATCTGGTGTTTGAGTTCCTCAGCCAGGACCTGAAGAAGTACATGGACTCCA
CCCCAGGCTCAGAGCTCCCCCTGCACCTCATCAAGAGCTACCTCTTCCAGCTGCTGCAGGGGGTGAGTTT
CTGCCACTCACATCGGGTCATCCACCGAGACCTGAAGCCCCAGAACCTGCTCATCAATGAGTTGGGTGCC
ATCAAGCTGGCTGACTTCGGCCTGGCTCGCGCCTTCGGGGTGCCCCTGCGCACCTACACCCATGAGGTGG
TGACACTGTGGTATCGCGCCCCCGAGATTCTCTTGGGCAGCAAGTTCTATACCACAGCTGTGGATATCTG
GAGCATTGGTTGCATCTTTGCAGAGATGGTGACTCGAAAAGCCCTGTTTCCTGGTGACTCTGAGATTGAC
CAGCTCTTTCGTATCTTTCGTATGCTGGGGACACCCAGCGAAGACACATGGCCCGGGGTCACCCAGCTGC
CTGACTATAAGGGCAGCTTCCCTAAGTGGACCAGGAAGGGACTGGAAGAGATTGTGCCCAATCTGGAGCC
AGAGGGCAGGGACCTGCTCATGCAACTCCTGCAGTATGACCCCAGCCAGCGGATCACAGCCAAGACTGCC
CTGGCCCACCCGTACTTCTCATCCCCTGAGCCCTCCCCAGCTGCCCGCCAGTATGTGCTGCAGCGATTCC
GCCATTTG
