>Addgene plasmid #23368 | pDONR223-CDK3 | addgene partial sequence | sequence record 29241 | 23368 with M13pUC-fwd
CTCGGGCCCAATAATGATTTTATTTTGACTGATAGTGACCTGTTCGTTGCAACAAATTGATGAGCAATGC
TTTTTTATAATGCCAACTTTGTACAAAAAAGTTGGCACCATGGATATGTTCCAGAAGGTAGAGAAGATCG
GAGAGGGCACCTATGGGGTGGTGTACAAGGCCAAGAACAGGGAGACAGGGCAGCTGGTGGCCCTGAAGAA
GATCAGACTGGATTTGGAGATGGAGGGGGTCCCAAGCACTGCCATCAGGGAGATCTCGCTGCTCAAGGAA
CTGAAGCACCCCAACATCGTCCGACTGCTGGACGTGGTGCACAACGAGAGGAAGCTCTATCTGGTGTTTG
AGTTCCTCAGCCAGGACCTGAAGAAGTACATGGACTCCACCCCAGGCTCAGAGCTCCCCCTGCACCTCAT
CAAGAGCTACCTCTTCCAGCTGCTGCAGGGGGTGAGTTTCTGCCACTCACATCGGGTCATCCACCGAGAC
CTGAAGCCCCAGAACCTGCTCATCAATGAGTTGGGTGCCATCAAGCTGGCTGACTTCGGCCTGGCTCGCG
CCTTCGGGGTGCCCCTGCGCACCTACACCCATGAGGTGG
